>Addgene plasmid #246003 | pBOB-HA-Gna15 | addgene full sequence | sequence record 488720 | Addgene NGS Result
GACGGATCGGGAGATCTCCCGATCCCCTATGGTGCACTCTCAGTACAATCTGCTCTGATGCCGCATAGTT
AAGCCAGTATCTGCTCCCTGCTTGTGTGTTGGAGGTCGCTGAGTAGTGCGCGAGCAAAATTTAAGCTACA
ACAAGGCAAGGCTTGACCGACAATTGCATGAAGAATCTGCTTAGGGTTAGGCGTTTTGCGCTGCTTCGCG
ATGTACGGGCCAGATATACGCGTTGACATTGATTATTGACTAGTTATTAATAGTAATCAATTACGGGGTC
ATTAGTTCATAGCCCATATATGGAGTTCCGCGTTACATAACTTACGGTAAATGGCCCGCCTGGCTGACCG
CCCAACGACCCCCGCCCATTGACGTCAATAATGACGTATGTTCCCATAGTAACGCCAATAGGGACTTTCC
ATTGACGTCAATGGGTGGAGTATTTACGGTAAACTGCCCACTTGGCAGTACATCAAGTGTATCATATGCC
AAGTACGCCCCCTATTGACGTCAATGACGGTAAATGGCCCGCCTGGCATTATGCCCAGTACATGACCTTA
TGGGACTTTCCTACTTGGCAGTACATCTACGTATTAGTCATCGCTATTACCATGGTGATGCGGTTTTGGC
AGTACATCAATGGGCGTGGATAGCGGTTTGACTCACGGGGATTTCCAAGTCTCCACCCCATTGACGTCAA
TGGGAGTTTGTTTTGGCACCAAAATCAACGGGACTTTCCAAAATGTCGTAACAACTCCGCCCCATTGACG
CAAATGGGCGGTAGGCGTGTACGGTGGGAGGTCTATATAAGCAGCGCGTTTTGCCTGTACTGGGTCTCTC
TGGTTAGACCAGATCTGAGCCTGGGAGCTCTCTGGCTAACTAGGGAACCCACTGCTTAAGCCTCAATAAA
GCTTGCCTTGAGTGCTTCAAGTAGTGTGTGCCCGTCTGTTGTGTGACTCTGGTAACTAGAGATCCCTCAG
ACCCTTTTAGTCAGTGTGGAAAATCTCTAGCAGTGGCGCCCGAACAGGGACTTGAAAGCGAAAGGGAAAC
CAGAGGAGCTCTCTCGACGCAGGACTCGGCTTGCTGAAGCGCGCACGGCAAGAGGCGAGGGGCGGCGACT
GGTGAGTACGCCAAAAATTTTGACTAGCGGAGGCTAGAAGGAGAGAGATGGGTGCGAGAGCGTCAGTATT
AAGCGGGGGAGAATTAGATCGCGATGGGAAAAAATTCGGTTAAGGCCAGGGGGAAAGAAAAAATATAAAT
TAAAACATATAGTATGGGCAAGCAGGGAGCTAGAACGATTCGCAGTTAATCCTGGCCTGTTAGAAACATC
AGAAGGCTGTAGACAAATACTGGGACAGCTACAACCATCCCTTCAGACAGGATCAGAAGAACTTAGATCA
TTATATAATACAGTAGCAACCCTCTATTGTGTGCATCAAAGGATAGAGATAAAAGACACCAAGGAAGCTT
TAGACAAGATAGAGGAAGAGCAAAACAAAAGTAAGACCACCGCACAGCAAGCGGCCGCTGATCTTCAGAC
CTGGAGGAGGAGATATGAGGGACAATTGGAGAAGTGAATTATATAAATATAAAGTAGTAAAAATTGAACC
ATTAGGAGTAGCACCCACCAAGGCAAAGAGAAGAGTGGTGCAGAGAGAAAAAAGAGCAGTGGGAATAGGA
GCTTTGTTCCTTGGGTTCTTGGGAGCAGCAGGAAGCACTATGGGCGCAGCGTCAATGACGCTGACGGTAC
AGGCCAGACAATTATTGTCTGGTATAGTGCAGCAGCAGAACAATTTGCTGAGGGCTATTGAGGCGCAACA
GCATCTGTTGCAACTCACAGTCTGGGGCATCAAGCAGCTCCAGGCAAGAATCCTGGCTGTGGAAAGATAC
CTAAAGGATCAACAGCTCCTGGGGATTTGGGGTTGCTCTGGAAAACTCATTTGCACCACTGCTGTGCCTT
GGAATGCTAGTTGGAGTAATAAATCTCTGGAACAGATTTGGAATCACACGACCTGGATGGAGTGGGACAG
AGAAATTAACAATTACACAAGCTTAATACACTCCTTAATTGAAGAATCGCAAAACCAGCAAGAAAAGAAT
GAACAAGAATTATTGGAATTAGATAAATGGGCAAGTTTGTGGAATTGGTTTAACATAACAAATTGGCTGT
GGTATATAAAATTATTCATAATGATAGTAGGAGGCTTGGTAGGTTTAAGAATAGTTTTTGCTGTACTTTC
TATAGTGAATAGAGTTAGGCAGGGATATTCACCATTATCGTTTCAGACCCACCTCCCAACCCCGAGGGGA
CCCGACAGGCCCGAAGGAATAGAAGAAGAAGGTGGAGAGAGAGACAGAGACAGATCCATTCGATTAGTGA
ACGGATCAACTTTTAAAAGAAAAGGGGGGATTGGGGGGTACAGTGCAGGGGAAAGAATAGTAGACATAAT
AGCAACAGACATACAAACTAAAGAATTACAAAAACAAATTACAAAATTCAAAATTTTATCGATAAGCTTG
GGAGTTCCGCGTTACATAACTTACGGTAAATGGCCCGCCTGGCTGACCGCCCAACGACCCCCGCCCATTG
ACGTCAATAATGACGTATGTTCCCATAGTAACGCCAATAGGGACTTTCCATTGACGTCAATGGGTGGAGT
ATTTACGGTAAACTGCCCACTTGGCAGTACATCAAGTGTATCATATGCCAAGTACGCCCCCTATTGACGT
CAATGACGGTAAATGGCCCGCCTGGCATTATGCCCAGTACATGACCTTATGGGACTTTCCTACTTGGCAG
TACATCTACGTATTAGTCATCGCTATTACCATGGTGATGCGGTTTTGGCAGTACATCAATGGGCGTGGAT
AGCGGTTTGACTCACGGGGATTTCCAAGTCTCCACCCCATTGACGTCAATGGGAGTTTGTTTTGGCACCA
AAATCAACGGGACTTTCCAAAATGTCGTAACAACTCCGCCCCATTGACGCAAATGGGCGGTAGGCGTGTA
CGGTGGGAGGTCTATATAAGCAGAGCTCGTTTAGTGAACCGTCAGATCGCCTGGAGACGCCATCCACGCT
GTTTTGACCTCCATAGAAGACACCGACTGAGCTCCTTAAGGTTAACTCTAGAGCCACCATGTACCCATAC
GATGTTCCAGATTACGCTTCTAGAGAATTCGGATCCATGGCCCGGTCCCTGACTTGGGGCTGCTGTCCCT
GGTGCCTGACAGAGGAGGAGAAGACTGCCGCCAGAATCGACCAGGAGATCAACAGGATTTTGTTGGAACA
GAAAAAACAAGAGCGCGAGGAATTGAAACTCCTGCTGTTGGGGCCTGGTGAGAGCGGGAAGAGTACGTTC
ATCAAGCAGATGCGCATCATTCACGGTGTGGGCTACTCGGAGGAGGACCGCAGAGCCTTCCGGCTGCTCA
TCTACCAGAACATCTTCGTCTCCATGCAGGCCATGATAGATGCGATGGACCGGCTGCAGATCCCCTTCAG
CAGGCCTGACAGCAAGCAGCACGCCAGCCTAGTGATGACCCAGGACCCCTATAAAGTGAGCACATTCGAG
AAGCCATATGCAGTGGCCATGCAGTACCTGTGGCGGGACGCGGGCATCCGTGCATGCTACGAGCGAAGGC
GTGAATTCCACCTTCTGGACTCCGCGGTGTATTACCTGTCACACCTGGAGCGCATATCAGAGGACAGCTA
CATCCCCACTGCGCAAGACGTGCTGCGCAGTCGCATGCCCACCACAGGCATCAATGAGTACTGCTTCTCC
GTGAAGAAAACCAAACTGCGCATCGTGGATGTTGGTGGCCAGAGGTCAGAGCGTAGGAAATGGATTCACT
GTTTCGAGAACGTGATTGCCCTCATCTACCTGGCCTCCCTGAGCGAGTATGACCAGTGCCTAGAGGAGAA
CGATCAGGAGAACCGCATGGAGGAGAGTCTCGCTCTGTTCAGCACGATCCTAGAGCTGCCCTGGTTCAAG
AGCACCTCGGTCATCCTCTTCCTCAACAAGACGGACATCCTGGAAGATAAGATTCACACCTCCCACCTGG
CCACATACTTCCCCAGCTTCCAGGGACCCCGGCGAGACGCAGAGGCCGCCAAGAGCTTCATCTTGGACAT
GTATGCGCGCGTGTACGCGAGCTGCGCAGAGCCCCAGGACGGTGGCAGGAAAGGCTCCCGCGCGCGCCGC
TTCTTCGCACACTTCACCTGTGCCACGGACACGCAAAGCGTCCGCAGCGTGTTCAAGGACGTGCGGGACT
CGGTGCTGGCCCGGTACCTGGACGAGATCAACCTGCTGTGACTCGAGCCATGGAAGCTTGATATCTAACT
GACTGAACCGGTGGTACCGAGGAATTAATTCGCTGTCTGCGAGGGCCAGCTGTTGGGGTGAGTACTCCCT
CTCAAAAGCGGGCATGACTTCTGCGCTAAGATTGTCAGTTTCCAAAAACGAGGAGGATTTGATATTCACC
TGGCCCGCGGTGATGCCTTTGAGGGTGGCCGCGTCCATCTGGTCAGAAAAGACAATCTTTTTGTTGTCAA
GCTTGAGGTGTGGCAGGCTTGAGATCTGGCCATACACTTGAGTGACAATGACATCCACTTTGCCTTTCTC
TCCACAGGTGTCCACTCCCAGGTCCAACTGCAGGTCGAGCATGCATCTAGGGCGGCCAATTCCGCCGATC
CTGGAAAAACATGGAGCAATCACAAGTAGCAATACAGCAGCTACCAATGCTGATTGTGCCTGGCTAGAAG
CACAAGAGGAGGAGGAGGTGGGTTTTCCAGTCACACCTCAGACAATCAACCTCTGGATTACAAAATTTGT
GAAAGATTGACTGGTATTCTTAACTATGTTGCTCCTTTTACGCTATGTGGATACGCTGCTTTAATGCCTT
TGTATCATGCTATTGCTTCCCGTATGGCTTTCATTTTCTCCTCCTTGTATAAATCCTGGTTGCTGTCTCT
TTATGAGGAGTTGTGGCCCGTTGTCAGGCAACGTGGCGTGGTGTGCACTGTGTTTGCTGACGCAACCCCC
ACTGGTTGGGGCATTGCCACCACCTGTCAGCTCCTTTCCGGGACTTTCGCTTTCCCCCTCCCTATTGCCA
CGGCGGAACTCATCGCCGCCTGCCTTGCCCGCTGCTGGACAGGGGCTCGGCTGTTGGGCACTGACAATTC
CGTGGTGTTGTCGGGGAAGCTGACGTCCTTTCCATGGCTGCTCGCCTGTGTTGCCACCTGGATTCTGCGC
GGGACGTCCTTCTGCTACGTCCCTTCGGCCCTCAATCCAGCGGACCTTCCTTCCCGCGGCCTGCTGCCGG
CTCTGCGGCCTCTTCCGCGTCTTCGCCTTCGCCCTCAGACGAGTCGGATCTCCCTTTGGGCCGCCTCCCC
GCCTGGAATTCGAGCTCGGTACCTTTAAGACCAATGACTTACAAGGCAGCTGTAGATCTTAGCCACTTTT
TAAAAGAAAAGGGGGGACTGGAAGGGCTAATTCACTCCCAACGAAGACAAGATATCCTTGATCTGTGGAT
CTACCACACACAAGGCTACTTCCCTGATTGGCAGAACTACACACCAGGGCCAGGGATCAGATATCCACTG
ACCTTTGGATGGTGCTACAAGCTAGTACCAGTTGAGCAAGAGAAGGTAGAAGAAGCCAATGAAGGAGAGA
ACACCCGCTTGTTACACCCTGTGAGCCTGCATGGGATGGATGACCCGGAGAGAGAAGTATTAGAGTGGAG
GTTTGACAGCCGCCTAGCATTTCATCACATGGCCCGAGAGCTGCATCCGGACTGTACTGGGTCTCTCTGG
TTAGACCAGATCTGAGCCTGGGAGCTCTCTGGCTAACTAGGGAACCCACTGCTTAAGCCTCAATAAAGCT
TGCCTTGAGTGCTTCAAGTAGTGTGTGCCCGTCTGTTGTGTGACTCTGGTAACTAGAGATCCCTCAGACC
CTTTTAGTCAGTGTGGAAAATCTCTAGCAGGGCCGCTTTAAACCCGCTGATCAGCCTCGACTGTGCCTTC
TAGTTGCCAGCCATCTGTTGTTTGCCCCTCCCCCGTGCCTTCCTTGACCCTGGAAGGTGCCACTCCCACT
GTCCTTTCCTAATAAAATGAGGAAATTGCATCGCATTGTCTGAGTAGGTGTCATTCTATTCTGGGGGGTG
GGGTGGGGCAGGACAGCAAGGGGGAGGATTGGGAAGACAATAGCAGGCATGCTGGGGATGCGGTGGGCTC
TATGGCTTCTGAGGCGGAAAGAACCAGCTGGGGCTCTAGGGGGTATCCCC
[124 nt withheld, positions 6281-6404]
C
[91 nt withheld, positions 6406-6496]
A
[49 nt withheld, positions 6498-6546]
CCTTTGACGTTGGAGTCCACGTTCTTT
[37 nt withheld, positions 6574-6610]
ACCCTATCTCGGTCTATTCTTTTGATTTATAAGGGATTTTGCCGATTTCGGCCTATTGGTTAAAAAATGA
GCTGATTTAACAAAAATTTAACGCGAATTAATTCTGTGGAATGTGTGTCAGTTAGGGTGTGGAAAGTCCC
CAGGCTCCCCAGCAGGCAGAAGTATGCAAAGCATGCATCTCAATTAGTCAGCAACCAGGTGTGGAAAGTC
CCCAGGCTCCCCAGCAGGCAGAAGTATGCAAAGCATGCATCTCAATTAGTCAGCAACCATAGTCCCGCCC
CTAACTCCGCCCATCCCGCCCCTAACTCCGCCCAGTTCCGCCCATTCTCCGCCCCATGGCTGACTAATTT
TTTTTATTTATGCAGAGGCCGAGGCCGCCTCTGCCTCTGAGCTATTCCAGAAGTAGTGAGGAGGCTTTTT
TGGAGGCCTAGGCTTTTGCAAAAAGCTCCCGGGAGCTTGTATATCCATTTTCGGATCTGATCAGCACGTG
TTGACAATTAATCATCGGCATAGTATATCGGCATAGTATAATACGACAAGGTGAGGAACTAAACCATGGC
CAAGTTGACCAGTGCCGTTCCGGTGCTCACCGCGCGCGACGTCGCCGGAGCGGTCGAGTTCTGGACCGAC
CGGCTCGGGTTCTCCCGGGACTTCGTGGAGGACGACTTCGCCGGTGTGGTCCGGGACGACGTGACCCTGT
TCATCAGCGCGGTCCAGGACCAGGTGGTGCCGGACAACACCCTGGCCTGGGTGTGGGTGCGCGGCCTGGA
CGAGCTGTACGCCGAGTGGTCGGAGGTCGTGTCCACGAACTTCCGGGACGCCTCCGGGCCGGCCATGACC
GAGATCGGCGAGCAGCCGTGGGGGCGGGAGTTCGCCCTGCGCGACCCGGCCGGCAACTGCGTGCACTTCG
TGGCCGAGGAGCAGGACTGACACGTGCTACGAGATTTCGATTCCACCGCCGCCTTCTATGAAAGGTTGGG
CTTCGGAATCGTTTTCCGGGACGCCGGCTGGATGATCCTCCAGCGCGGGGATCTCATGCTGGAGTTCTTC
GCCCACCCCAACTTGTTTATTGCAGCTTATAATGGTTACAAATAAAGCAATAGCATCACAAATTTCACAA
ATAAAGCATTTTTTTCACTGCATTCTAGTTGTGGTTTGTCCAAACTCATCAATGTATCTTATCATGTCTG
TATACCGTCGACCTCTAGCTAGAGCTTGGCGTAATCATGGTCATAGCTGTTTCCTGTGTGAAATTGTTAT
CCGCTCACAATTCCACACAACATACGAGCCGGAAGCATAAAGTGTAAAGCCTGGGGTGCCTAATGAGTGA
GCTAACTCACATTAATTGCGTTGCGCTCACTGCCCGCTTTCCAGTCGGGAAACCTGTCGTGCCAGCTGCA
TTAATGAATCGGCCAACGCGCGGGGAGAGGCGGTTTGCGTATTGGGCGCTCTTCCGCTTCCTCGCTCACT
GACTCGCTGCGCTCGGTCGTTCGGCTGCGGCGAGCGGTATCAGCTCACTCAAAGGCGGTAATACGGTTAT
CCACAGAATCAGGGGATAACGCAGGAAAGAACATGTGAGCAAAAGGCCAGCAAAAGGCCAGGAACCGTAA
AAAGGCCGCGTTGCTGGCGTTTTTCCATAGGCTCCGCCCCCCTGACGAGCATCACAAAAATCGACGCTCA
AGTCAGAGGTGGCGAAACCCGACAGGACTATAAAGATACCAGGCGTTTCCCCCTGGAAGCTCCCTCGTGC
GCTCTCCTGTTCCGACCCTGCCGCTTACCGGATACCTGTCCGCCTTTCTCCCTTCGGGAAGCGTGGCGCT
TTCTCATAGCTCACGCTGTAGGTATCTCAGTTCGGTGTAGGTCGTTCGCTCCAAGCTGGGCTGTGTGCAC
GAACCCCCCGTTCAGCCCGACCGCTGCGCCTTATCCGGTAACTATCGTCTTGAGTCCAACCCGGTAAGAC
ACGACTTATCGCCACTGGCAGCAGCCACTGGTAACAGGATTAGCAGAGCGAGGTATGTAGGCGGTGCTAC
AGAGTTCTTGAAGTGGTGGCCTAACTACGGCTACACTAGAAGAACAGTATTTGGTATCTGCGCTCTGCTG
AAGCCAGTTACCTTCGGAAAAAGAGTTGGTAGCTCTTGATCCGGCAAACAAACCACCGCTGGTAGCGGTG
GTTTTTTTGTTTGCAAGCAGCAGATTACGCGCAGAAAAAAAGGATCTCAAGAAGATCCTTTGATCTTTTC
TACGGGGTCTGACGCTCAGTGGAACGAAAACTCACGTTAAGGGATTTTGGTCATGAGATTATCAAAAAGG
ATCTTCACCTAGATCCTTTTAAATTAAAAATGAAGTTTTAAATCAATCTAAAGTATATATGAGTAAACTT
GGTCTGACAGTTACCAATGCTTAATCAGTGAGGCACCTATCTCAGCGATCTGTCTATTTCGTTCATCCAT
AGTTGCCTGACTCCCCGTCGTGTAGATAACTACGATACGGGAGGGCTTACCATCTGGCCCCAGTGCTGCA
ATGATACCGCGAGACCCACGCTCACCGGCTCCAGATTTATCAGCAATAAACCAGCCAGCCGGAAGGGCCG
AGCGCAGAAGTGGTCCTGCAACTTTATCCGCCTCCATCCAGTCTATTAATTGTTGCCGGGAAGCTAGAGT
AAGTAGTTCGCCAGTTAATAGTTTGCGCAACGTTGTTGCCATTGCTACAGGCATCGTGGTGTCACGCTCG
TCGTTTGGTATGGCTTCATTCAGCTCCGGTTCCCAACGATCAAGGCGAGTTACATGATCCCCCATGTTGT
GCAAAAAAGCGGTTAGCTCCTTCGGTCCTCCGATCGTTGTCAGAAGTAAGTTGGCCGCAGTGTTATCACT
CATGGTTATGGCAGCACTGCATAATTCTCTTACTGTCATGCCATCCGTAAGATGCTTTTCTGTGACTGGT
GAGTACTCAACCAAGTCATTCTGAGAATAGTGTATGCGGCGACCGAGTTGCTCTTGCCCGGCGTCAATAC
GGGATAATACCGCGCCACATAGCAGAACTTTAAAAGTGCTCATCATTGGAAAACGTTCTTCGGGGCGAAA
ACTCTCAAGGATCTTACCGCTGTTGAGATCCAGTTCGATGTAACCCACTCGTGCACCCAACTGATCTTCA
GCATCTTTTACTTTCACCAGCGTTTCTGGGTGAGCAAAAACAGGAAGGCAAAATGCCGCAAAAAAGGGAA
TAAGGGCGACACGGAAATGTTGAATACTCATACTCTTCCTTTTTCAATATTATTGAAGCATTTATCAGGG
TTATTGTCTCATGAGCGGATACATATTTGAATGTATTTAGAAAAATAAACAAATAGGGGTTCCGCGCACA
TTTCCCCGAAAAGTGCCACCTGACGTC
Features (pLannotate 1.2.2; 34 found; start..end, strand, type, name):
     28..80      -  misc_feature   bom (fragment): basis of mobility region from pBR322
    235..614     +  enhancer       CMV enhancer: human cytomegalovirus immediate early enhancer
    615..814     +  promoter       CMV promoter: human cytomegalovirus (CMV) immediate early promoter
    832..1012    +  LTR            5' LTR (truncated): truncated 5' long terminal repeat (LTR) from HIV-1
   1059..1184    +  misc_feature   HIV-1 Ψ: packaging signal of human immunodeficiency virus type 1
   1168..1531    +  CDS            HIV-1 gag (fragment): gag protein from human immunodeficiency virus 1; gag
   1677..1910    +  misc_feature   RRE: The Rev response element (RRE) of HIV-1 allows for Rev-dependent mRNA export from the nucleus to the cytoplasm.
   2287..2387    +  CDS            Rev (fragment): human immunodeficiency virus 1 (HIV-1) Rev protein; rev; enhances nuclear export of unspliced and incompletely spliced viral mRNAs
   2391..2507    +  misc_feature   cPPT/CTS: central polypurine tract and central termination sequence of HIV-1
   2530..2833    +  enhancer       CMV enhancer: human cytomegalovirus immediate early enhancer
   2834..3037    +  promoter       CMV promoter: human cytomegalovirus (CMV) immediate early promoter
   3142..3169    +  CDS            3xHA (fragment): three tandem HA epitope tags
   3187..4308    +  CDS            Gna15: GNA15_MOUSE - Also known as Gna-15. Experimental evidence at transcript level: Swiss-Prot protein existence level 2. Guanine nucleotide-binding proteins (G proteins) are involved as modulators or transducers in various transmembrane signaling systems. From Mus musculus (Mouse).
   4398..4627    +  intron         chimeric intron: chimera between introns from adenovirus and immunoglobulin heavy chain genes
   4691..4801    +  CDS            nef (fragment): NEF_HV1Z2 - Experimental evidence at protein level: Swiss-Prot protein existence level 1. Extracellular Nef protein targets CD4(+) T-lymphocytes for apoptosis by interacting with CXCR4 surface receptors. From Human immunodeficiency virus type 1 group M subtype D (isolate Z2/CDC-Z34) (HIV-1).
   4804..5392    +  misc_feature   WPRE: woodchuck hepatitis virus posttranscriptional regulatory element
   5409..5477    +  CDS            nef (fragment): NEF_HV1Z2 - Experimental evidence at protein level: Swiss-Prot protein existence level 1. Extracellular Nef protein targets CD4(+) T-lymphocytes for apoptosis by interacting with CXCR4 surface receptors. From Human immunodeficiency virus type 1 group M subtype D (isolate Z2/CDC-Z34) (HIV-1).
   5479..5791    +  LTR            5' LTR (fragment): 5' long terminal repeat (LTR) from HIV-1
   5799..5979    +  LTR            5' LTR (truncated): truncated 5' long terminal repeat (LTR) from HIV-1
   6011..6235    +  polyA_signal   bGH poly(A) signal: bovine growth hormone polyadenylation signal
   6239..6260    +  promoter       SV40 promoter (fragment): SV40 enhancer and early promoter
   6281..6709    +  rep_origin     f1 ori (sequence partly withheld): f1 bacteriophage origin of replication; arrow indicates direction of (+) strand synthesis
   6723..7052    +  promoter       SV40 promoter: SV40 enhancer and early promoter
   7100..7147    +  promoter       EM7 promoter: synthetic bacterial promoter&nbsp
   7166..7540    +  CDS            BleoR: antibiotic-binding protein; Sh ble from Streptoalloteichus hindustanus; confers resistance to bleomycin, phleomycin, and Zeocin™
   7550..7675    +  CDS            ble (fragment): BLE_KLEPN - Experimental evidence at protein level: Swiss-Prot protein existence level 1. Binding protein with a strong affinity to the bleomycin family of antibiotics. Binds to CL990; an antimitotic-antibiotic compound. From Klebsiella pneumoniae.
   7670..7791    +  polyA_signal   SV40 poly(A) signal: SV40 polyadenylation signal
   7864..7880    -  protein_bind   lac operator: The lac repressor binds to the lac operator to inhibit transcription in E. coli. This inhibition can be relieved by adding lactose or isopropyl-β-D-thiogalactopyranoside (IPTG). lac repressor encoded by lacI
   7888..7918    -  promoter       lac promoter: promoter for the E. coli lac operon
   7933..7954    -  protein_bind   CAP binding site: CAP binding activates transcription in the presence of cAMP. E. coli catabolite activator protein
   7967..8059    -  CDS            lacI (fragment): lac repressor; lacI; The lac repressor binds to the lac operator to inhibit transcription in E. coli. This inhibition can be relieved by adding lactose or isopropyl-β-D-thiogalactopyranoside (IPTG).
   8242..8830    -  rep_origin     ori: high-copy-number ColE1/pMB1/pBR322/pUC origin of replication
   9001..9861    -  CDS            AmpR: β-lactamase; bla; confers resistance to ampicillin, carbenicillin, and related antibiotics
   9862..9966    -  promoter       AmpR promoter: bla
