[The description below was written by a language model from this plasmid's Addgene catalogue record and pLannotate feature annotations shown in this document.]
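Description:
pBOB-HA-Gna15 is a lentiviral transfer and mammalian expression plasmid of about 10 kb, built on the pBOB backbone, that encodes mouse Gα15 (Gna15) with an N-terminal HA epitope tag. It is propagated in E. coli from a high-copy ColE1/pUC-type origin under ampicillin selection (AmpR with its own bla promoter). The backbone also carries an f1 origin and an SV40/EM7-driven BleoR cassette with an SV40 poly(A) signal. This cassette lies outside the LTR-flanked region, so it could provide Zeocin-type selection for the plasmid itself but would not be carried into the packaged virus.

The viral portion starts with a CMV enhancer/promoter fused to a truncated HIV-1 5' LTR, an arrangement that normally allows Tat-independent transcription of the genomic RNA in packaging cells. This is followed by the Ψ packaging signal with a gag fragment, the RRE for Rev-dependent nuclear export, and the cPPT/CTS. An internal CMV enhancer/promoter then drives the payload: a short HA tag sequence (annotated as a fragment of 3xHA) directly upstream of the roughly 1.1 kb Gna15 coding sequence, which was cloned between BamHI and XhoI sites. Downstream lie a chimeric intron annotation, a WPRE to enhance transcript stability and expression, the 3' LTR region (annotated as LTR fragments flanked by nef remnants), and a bGH poly(A) signal.

Because the CMV promoter is active directly from the plasmid, the construct can be transfected for transient expression or packaged into lentivirus, with helper functions supplied separately, for stable integration in mammalian cells. The HA tag allows detection or immunoprecipitation of Gα15, a G protein alpha subunit involved in transmembrane receptor signalling. No reporter or selectable marker is annotated within the proviral region.
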