Addgene plasmid #246003: pBOB-HA-Gna15
Purpose: Express HA N-terminal tagged mouse Galpha15 transiently via transfection or stably via lentivirus-mediated infection in mammalian cells.
Depositing lab: Zhao Zhang. Depositing organization: University of Texas Southwestern Medical Center. Publication: GPR45 modulates Galpha(s) at primary cilia of the paraventricular hypothalamus to control food intake. Xun Y, Jiang Y, Xu B, Tang M, Ludwig S, Nakamura K, Mukhopadhyay S, Liu C, Beutler B, Zhang Z. Science. 2025 Jun 5;388(6751):eadp3989. doi: 10.1126/science.adp3989. Epub 2025 Jun 5. PubMed 40472089.
Backbone
  Vector backbone: pBOB
  Vector type: Mammalian Expression, Lentiviral
Growth in bacteria
  Bacterial resistance: Ampicillin, 100 μg/mL
  Growth temperature: 37°C
  Growth strain: NEB Stable
  Copy number: High Copy
Gene/Insert
  Gene/Insert name: Gna15
  Species: M. musculus (mouse)
  Insert size (bp): 1125
  GenBank ID: NM_010304
  Entrez Gene: Gna15 (a.k.a. G[a]15, Galpha15, Hg1l)
  Tag / fusion protein: HA (N terminal on insert)
  Cloning method: Restriction Enzyme; 5′ cloning site BamHI (not destroyed); 3′ cloning site XhoI (not destroyed)
  Sequencing primers: 5′ AGCTCGTTTAGTGAACCGTCAGATCG; 3′ TACTCACCCCAACAGCTGGC
Terms and licenses: Academic/Nonprofit Terms; Industry Terms: Not Available to Industry
How to cite: pBOB-HA-Gna15 was a gift from Zhao Zhang (Addgene plasmid # 246003 ; http://n2t.net/addgene:246003 ; RRID:Addgene_246003)
